Addgene plasmid #236865: NanoBRET BiBRET Vector, NanoLuc-KRAS WT-CRAF RBD-CRD-HaloTag
Depositing lab: Promega Corporation.
Backbone
  Vector backbone: pFC221K HaloTag(R) CMV-Blast BiBRET Vector and pFN224C NanoLuc(R) CMV-Neo BiBRET-Balanced Vector
  Vector type: Mammalian Expression
  Selectable markers: Blasticidin
Growth in bacteria
  Bacterial resistance: Kanamycin, 50 μg/mL
  Growth temperature: 37°C
  Growth strain: DH5alpha
  Copy number: High Copy
Gene/Insert 1
  Gene/Insert name: KRAS
  Species: H. sapiens (human)
  Mutation: None
  Entrez Gene: KRAS (a.k.a. 'C-K-RAS, C-K-RAS, CFC2, K-RAS2A, K-RAS2B, K-RAS4A, K-RAS4B, K-Ras, K-Ras 2, KI-RAS, KRAS1, KRAS2, NS, NS3, OES, RALD, RASK2, c-Ki-ras, c-Ki-ras2)
  Promoter: CMV
  Tag / fusion protein: NanoLuc (R) (N terminal on backbone)
  Cloning method: Other
Gene/Insert 2
  Gene/Insert name: cRAF(RBD)-CRD
  Species: H. sapiens (human)
  Entrez Gene: RAF1 (a.k.a. CMD1NN, CRAF, NS5, Raf-1, c-Raf)
  Tag / fusion protein: HaloTag (R) (C terminal on backbone)
How to cite: NanoBRET BiBRET Vector, NanoLuc-KRAS WT-CRAF RBD-CRD-HaloTag was a gift from Promega Corporation (Addgene plasmid # 236865 ; http://n2t.net/addgene:236865 ; RRID:Addgene_236865)
