[The description below was written by a language model from this plasmid's Addgene catalogue record and pLannotate feature annotations shown in this document.]
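Description:
NanoBRET BiBRET Vector, NanoLuc-KRAS WT-CRAF RBD-CRD-HaloTag is a 6.8 kb mammalian expression plasmid that delivers both partners of a bioluminescence resonance energy transfer (BRET) protein-interaction assay from a single molecule. It was assembled from two BiBRET backbones, a HaloTag CMV-Blast vector and a NanoLuc CMV "balanced" vector. In bacteria it replicates from a high-copy ColE1/pUC-type origin and is selected with kanamycin through an EM7-driven neo/nptII gene, next to which a single loxP site is annotated. In mammalian cells, an SV40 enhancer/early promoter drives a blasticidin S deaminase cassette ending in a synthetic poly(A) signal, allowing blasticidin selection.

The payload is arranged as two divergent transcription units around a shared CMV enhancer. In one direction, the full CMV immediate-early promoter, a chimeric β-globin/immunoglobulin intron and a T7 promoter precede a fragment of human RAF1 (CRAF) covering the Ras-binding and cysteine-rich domains. This fragment is fused through a TEV protease site to a C-terminal HaloTag and the unit ends in an SV40 poly(A) signal. In the opposite direction, a minimal CMV promoter fragment and an SP6 promoter precede NanoLuc luciferase fused to the N-terminus of wild-type human KRAS, followed by its own SV40 poly(A) signal. The weaker minimal promoter on the donor side probably accounts for the "balanced" design, keeping the luminescent donor low relative to the acceptor, although the record does not say so.

When the HaloTag is labelled with a fluorescent chloroalkane ligand, binding of KRAS to the RAF1 domains brings NanoLuc close enough for energy transfer. The construct therefore suits live-cell measurement of the KRAS–CRAF interaction, for example when testing compounds that disrupt it.
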