Features (pLannotate 1.2.2; 24 found; start..end, strand, type, name):
     61..182     -  polyA_signal   SV40 poly(A) signal: SV40 polyadenylation signal
    205..273     -  CDS            large T antigen (fragment): large T antigen from SV40 (simian virus 40)
    297..330     +  protein_bind   loxP: Cre-mediated recombination occurs in the 8-bp core sequence (GCATACAT). Cre recombinase
    340..387     +  promoter       EM7 promoter: synthetic bacterial promoter&nbsp
    419..1210    +  CDS            neo: KKA2_KLEPN - Also known as kan, nptII. Experimental evidence at protein level: Swiss-Prot protein existence level 1. Resistance to kanamycin, neomycin, paromomycin, ribostamycin, butirosin and gentamicin B. From Klebsiella pneumoniae.
   1371..1959    -  rep_origin     ori: high-copy-number ColE1/pMB1/pBR322/pUC origin of replication
   2085..2133    -  polyA_signal   poly(A) signal: synthetic polyadenylation signal
   2157..2555    -  CDS            BSD: blasticidin S deaminase; Aspergillus terreus BSD; confers resistance to blasticidin
   2586..2943    -  promoter       SV40 promoter: SV40 enhancer and early promoter
   3022..3103    -  polyA_signal   SV40 poly(A) signal: SV40 polyadenylation signal
   3126..3209    -  CDS            large T antigen (fragment): large T antigen from SV40 (simian virus 40)
   3265..3297    -  misc_feature   MCS (fragment): pUC18/19 multiple cloning site
   3306..3872    -  CDS            K-Ras (sequence partly withheld): human small GTPase proto-oncoprotein
   3894..4406    -  CDS            Nluc: NanoLuc® luciferase human codon-optimized
   4445..4463    -  promoter       SP6 promoter: promoter for bacteriophage SP6 RNA polymerase
   4489..4511    -  promoter       minimal CMV promoter (fragment): human cytomegalovirus (CMV) immediate early promoter
   4521..4886    +  enhancer       CMV enhancer: human cytomegalovirus immediate early enhancer
   4888..5087    +  promoter       CMV promoter: human cytomegalovirus (CMV) immediate early promoter
   5226..5358    +  intron         chimeric intron: chimera between introns from human β-globin and immunoglobulin heavy chain genes
   5402..5420    +  promoter       T7 promoter: promoter for bacteriophage T7 RNA polymerase
   5437..5856    +  CDS            RAF1 (fragment): RAF1_HUMAN - Also known as RAF. Experimental evidence at protein level: Swiss-Prot protein existence level 1. Serine/threonine-protein kinase that acts as a regulatory link between the membrane-associated Ras GTPases and the MAPK/ERK cascade, and this critical regulatory link functions as a switch determining cell fate decisions including proliferation, differentiation, apoptosis, survival and oncogenic transformation. RAF1 activation initiates a mitogen-activated protein kinase (MAPK) cascade that comprises a sequential phosphorylation of the dual-specific MAPK kinases (MAP2K1/MEK1 and MAP2K2
   5875..5895    +  CDS            TEV site: tobacco etch virus (TEV) protease recognition and cleavage site
   5911..6794    +  CDS            HaloTag® (fragment): modified bacterial dehalogenase that forms covalent bonds with chloroalkane derivatives
   6805..12      +  misc_feature   MCS (fragment) (across the origin): pUC18/19 multiple cloning site
>Addgene plasmid #236865 | NanoBRET BiBRET Vector, NanoLuc-KRAS WT-CRAF RBD-CRD-HaloTag | addgene full sequence | sequence record 472494 | Addgene NGS Result
GGCATGCAAGCTGATTTGGCTGCTGCCACCGCTGAGCAAGGCCGCTTCGAGCAGACATGATAAGATACAT
TGATGAGTTTGGACAAACCACAACTAGAATGCAGTGAAAAAAATGCTTTATTTGTGAAATTTGTGATGCT
ATTGCTTTATTTGTAACCATTATAAGCTGCAATAAACAAGTTAACAACAACAATTGCATTCATTTTATGT
TTCAGGTTCAGGGGGAGATGTGGGAGGTTTTTTTAAGCAAGTAAAACCTCTACAAATGTGGTAAAATCTT
AATTAAGAATTCTAATATAACTTCGTATAGCATACATTATACGAAGTTATGGATCCACTGTTGACAATTA
ATCATCGGCATAGTATATCGGCATAGTATAATACGACAAGGTGAGGAACTAAACCCAGGAGGCAGATCAT
GATTGAACAAGATGGATTGCACGCAGGTTCTCCGGCCGCTTGGGTGGAGAGGCTATTCGGCTATGACTGG
GCACAACAGACAATCGGCTGCTCTGATGCCGCCGTGTTCCGGCTGTCAGCGCAGGGGCGCCCGGTTCTTT
TTGTCAAGACCGACCTGTCCGGTGCCCTGAATGAACTGCAGGACGAGGCAGCGCGGCTATCGTGGCTGGC
CACGACGGGCGTTCCTTGCGCAGCTGTGCTCGACGTTGTCACTGAAGCGGGAAGGGACTGGCTGCTATTG
GGCGAAGTGCCGGGGCAGGATCTCCTGTCATCTCACCTTGCTCCTGCCGAGAAAGTATCCATCATGGCTG
ATGCAATGCGGCGGCTGCATACGCTTGATCCGGCTACCTGCCCATTCGACCACCAAGCGAAACATCGCAT
CGAGCGAGCACGTACTCGGATGGAAGCCGGTCTTGTCGATCAGGATGATCTGGACGAAGAGCATCAGGGG
CTCGCGCCAGCCGAACTTTTCGCCAGGCTCAAGGCGCGCATGCCCGACGGCGAGGATCTCGTCGTGACCC
ATGGCGATGCCTGCTTGCCGAATATCATGGTGGAAAATGGCCGCTTTTCTGGATTCATCGACTGTGGCCG
GCTGGGTGTGGCGGACCGCTATCAGGACATAGCGTTGGCTACCCGTGATATTGCTGAAGAGCTTGGCGGC
GAATGGGCTGACCGCTTCCTCGTGCTTTACGGTATCGCCGCTCCCGATTCGCAGCGCATCGCCTTCTATC
GCCTTCTTGACGAGTTCTTCTGATTCGAAATGACCGACCAAGCGACGCCCAACCGGTATCAGCTCACTCA
AAGGCGGTAATACGGTTATCCACAGAATCAGGGGATAACGCAGGAAAGAACATGTGAGCAAAAGGCCAGC
AAAAGGCCAGGAACCGTAAAAAGGCCGCGTTGCTGGCGTTTTTCCATAGGCTCCGCCCCCCTGACGAGCA
TCACAAAAATCGACGCTCAAGTCAGAGGTGGCGAAACCCGACAGGACTATAAAGATACCAGGCGTTTCCC
CCTGGAAGCTCCCTCGTGCGCTCTCCTGTTCCGACCCTGCCGCTTACCGGATACCTGTCCGCCTTTCTCC
CTTCGGGAAGCGTGGCGCTTTCTCATAGCTCACGCTGTAGGTATCTCAGTTCGGTGTAGGTCGTTCGCTC
CAAGCTGGGCTGTGTGCACGAACCCCCCGTTCAGCCCGACCGCTGCGCCTTATCCGGTAACTATCGTCTT
GAGTCCAACCCGGTAAGACACGACTTATCGCCACTGGCAGCAGCCACTGGTAACAGGATTAGCAGAGCGA
GGTATGTAGGCGGTGCTACAGAGTTCTTGAAGTGGTGGCCTAACTACGGCTACACTAGAAGGACAGTATT
TGGTATCTGCGCTCTGCTGAAGCCAGTTACCTTCGGAAAAAGAGTTGGTAGCTCTTGATCCGGCAAACAA
ACCACCGCTGGTAGCGGTGGTTTTTTTGTTTGCAAGCAGCAGATTACGCGCAGAAAAAAAGGATTTCAAG
AAGATCCTTTGATCTTTTCTACGGGGTCTGACGCTCAGTGGAACGAAAACTCACGTTAAGGGATTTTGGT
CATGAGATTATCAAAAAGGATCTTCACCTAGATCCTTTTATAGTCCGGAATCGTCACACAAAAAACCAAC
ACACAGATGTAATGAAAATAAAGATATTTTATTGCGGCCATCGTGATGGCTAGAGTTTAGCCCTCCCACA
CATAACCAGAGGGCAGCAATTCACGAATCCCAACTGCCGTCGGCTGTCCATCACTGTCCTTCACTATGGC
TTTGATCCCAGGATGCAGATCGAGAAGCACCTGTCGGCACCGTCCGCAGGGGCTCAAGATGCCCCTGTTC
TCATTTCCGATCGCGACGATACAAGTCAGGTTGCCAGCTGCCGCAGCAGCAGCAGTGCCCAGCACCACGA
GTTCTGCACAAGGTCCCCCAGTAAAATGATATACATTGACACCAGTGAAGATGCGGCCGTCGCTAGAGAG
AGCTGCGCTGGCGACGCTGTAGTCTTCAGAGATGGGGATGCTGTTGATTGTAGCCGTTGCTCTTTCAATG
AGGGTGGATTCTTCTTGAGACAAAGGCTTGGCCATGGTGGCGCTAGTGTCAGAAGAATCGAGCTTTTTGC
AAAAGCCTAGGCCTCCAAAAAAGCCTCCTCACTACTTCTGGAATAGCTCAGAGGCCGAGGCGGCCTCGGC
CTCTGCATAAATAAAAAAAATTAGTCAGCCATGGGGCGGAGAATGGGCGGAACTGGGCGGAGTTAGGGGC
GGGATGGGCGGAGTTAGGGGCGGGACTATGGTTGCTGACTAATTGAGATGCATGCTTTGCATACTTCTGC
CTGCTGGGGAGCCTGGGGACTTTCCACACCTGGTTGCTGACTAATTGAGATGCATGCTTTGCATACTTCT
GCCTGCTGGGGAGCCTGGGGACTTTCCACACCCTAACTGACACACATTCCACAGCTGGTTCTTTCCGCCT
CAGAAGGTACCTAACCAAGTTCCTCTTTCAGAGGTTATTTCAGGCCATGGTGCTGCGCAAGACGCGTTAA
TTAAGACGTCGGCAGTGAAAAAAATGCTTTATTTGTGAAATTTGTGATGCTATTGCTTTATTTGTAACCA
TTATAAGCTGCAATAAACAAGTTAACAACAACAATTGCATTCATTTTATGTTTCAGGTTCAGGGGGAGGT
GTGGGAGGTTTTTTAAAGCAAGTAAAACCTCTACAAATGTGGTATGGCTGATTATGATCCGCGGCCGCAA
TACGTCGACGTTATCAGCTGACTTCGTACGAGAGCCTAGGTGTTTCTAGAGGATCCCCGGGTACCGAGCC
CGAATTCGTTTAAACTTA
[564 nt withheld, positions 3309-3872]
GGCGATCGCGCCGCTCGAGCCCGCCAGAATGCGTTCGCACAGCCGCCAGCCGGTCACTCCGTTGATGGTT
ACTCGGAACAGCAGGGAGCCGTCGGGGTTGATCAGGCGCTCGTCGATAATTTTGTTGCCGTTCCACAGGG
TCCCTGTTACAGTGATCTTTTTGCCGTCGAACACGGCGATGCCTTCATACGGCCGTCCGAAATAGTCGAT
CATGTTCGGCGTAACCCCGTCGATTACCAGTGTGCCATAGTGCAGGATCACCTTAAAGTGATGATCATCC
ACAGGGTACACCACCTTAAAAATTTTTTCGATCTGGCCCATTTGGTCGCCGCTCAGACCTTCATACGGGA
TGATGACATGGATGTCGATCTTCAGCCCATTTTCACCGCTCAGGACAATCCTTTGGATCGGAGTTACGGA
CACCCCGAGATTCTGAAACAAACTGGACACACCTCCCTGTTCAAGGACTTGGTCCAGGTTGTAGCCGGCT
GTCTGTCGCCAGTCCCCAACGAAATCTTCGAGTGTGAAGACCATGGTGAGCGCTAGCTGCAAAAAGAACA
AGTAGCTTGTATTCTATAGTGTCACCTAAATGGGCGATCTGACGGTTCACTAAACCAGCTCTGCTTATAT
AGGCCTCCCTGGCGCGCCACTAGTTATTAATAGTAATCAATTACGGGGTCATTAGTTCATAGCCCATATA
TGGAGTTCCGCGTTACATAACTTACGGTAAATGGCCCGCCTGGCTGACCGCCCAACGACCCCCGCCCATT
GACGTCAATAATGACGTATGTTCCCATAGTAACGCCAATAGGGACTTTCCATTGACGTCAATGGGTGGAG
TATTTACGGTAAACTGCCCACTTGGCAGTACATCAAGTGTATCATATGCCAAGTCCGCCCCCTATTGACG
TCAATGACGGTAAATGGCCCGCCTGGCATTATGCCCAGTACATGACCTTACGGGACTTTCCTACTTGGCA
GTACATCTACGTATTAGTCATCGCTATTACCATGGTGATGCGGTTTTGGCAGTACACCAATGGGCGTGGA
TAGCGGTTTGACTCACGGGGATTTCCAAGTCTCCACCCCATTGACGTCAATGGGAGTTTGTTTTGGCACC
AAAATCAACGGGACTTTCCAAAATGTCGTAATAACCCCGCCCCGTTGACGCAAATGGGCGGTAGGCGTGT
ACGGTGGGAGGTCTATATAAGCAGAGCTGGTTTAGTGAACCGTCAGATCACTAGAAGCTTTATTGCGGTA
GTTTATCACAGTTAAATTGCTAACGCAGTCAGTGCTTCTGACACAACAGTCTCGAACTTAAGCTGCAGAA
GTTGGTCGTGAGGCACTGGGCAGGTAAGTATCAAGGTTACAAGACAGGTTTAAGGAGACCAATAGAAACT
GGGCTTGTCGAGACAGAGAAGACTCTTGCGTTTCTGATAGGCACCTATTGGTCTTACTGACATCCACTTT
GCCTTTCTCTCCACAGGTGTCCACTCCCAGTTCAATTACAGCTCTTAAGGCTAGAGTATTAATACGACTC
ACTATAGGGCTAGCGATCGCCATGCCTTCTAAGACAAGCAACACTATCCGTGTTTTCTTGCCGAACAAGC
AAAGAACAGTGGTCAATGTGCGAAATGGAATGAGCTTGCATGACTGCCTTATGAAAGCACTCAAGGTGAG
GGGCCTGCAACCAGAGTGCTGTGCAGTGTTCAGACTTCTCCACGAACACAAAGGTAAAAAAGCACGCTTA
GATTGGAATACTGATGCTGCGTCTTTGATTGGAGAAGAACTTCAAGTAGATTTCCTGGATCATGTTCCCC
TCACAACACACAACTTTGCTCGGAAGACGTTCCTGAAGCTTGCCTTCTGTGACATCTGTCAGAAATTCCT
GCTCAATGGATTTCGATGTCAGACTTGTGGCTACAAATTTCATGAGCACTGTAGCACCAAAGTACCTACT
ATGTGTGTGGACTGGAGTAACGTTTCTCTCGAGCCAACCACTGAGGATCTGTACTTTCAGAGCGATAACG
ATGGATCCGAAATCGGTACTGGCTTTCCATTCGACCCCCATTATGTGGAAGTCCTGGGCGAGCGCATGCA
CTACGTCGATGTTGGTCCGCGCGATGGCACCCCTGTGCTGTTCCTGCACGGTAACCCGACCTCCTCCTAC
GTGTGGCGCAACATCATCCCGCATGTTGCACCGACCCATCGCTGCATTGCTCCAGACCTGATCGGTATGG
GCAAATCCGACAAACCAGACCTGGGTTATTTCTTCGACGACCACGTCCGCTTCATGGATGCCTTCATCGA
AGCCCTGGGTCTGGAAGAGGTCGTCCTGGTCATTCACGACTGGGGCTCCGCTCTGGGTTTCCACTGGGCC
AAGCGCAATCCAGAGCGCGTCAAAGGTATTGCATTTATGGAGTTCATCCGCCCTATCCCGACCTGGGACG
AATGGCCAGAATTTGCCCGCGAGACCTTCCAGGCCTTCCGCACCACCGACGTCGGCCGCAAGCTGATCAT
CGATCAGAACGTTTTTATCGAGGGTACGCTGCCGATGGGTGTCGTCCGCCCGCTGACTGAAGTCGAGATG
GACCATTACCGCGAGCCGTTCCTGAATCCTGTTGACCGCGAGCCACTGTGGCGCTTCCCAAACGAGCTGC
CAATCGCCGGTGAGCCAGCGAACATCGTCGCGCTGGTCGAAGAATACATGGACTGGCTGCACCAGTCCCC
TGTCCCGAAGCTGCTGTTCTGGGGCACCCCAGGCGTTCTGATCCCACCGGCCGAAGCCGCTCGCCTGGCC
AAAAGCCTGCCTAACTGCAAGGCTGTGGACATCGGCCCGGGTCTGAATCTGCTGCAAGAAGACAACCCGG
ACCTGATCGGCAGCGAGATCGCGCGCTGGCTGTCTACTCTGGAGATTTCCGGTTAATAGAATTCTAGAGT
CGACCTGCA
